>Addgene plasmid #173618 | Lenti-sgSmad4#2/Cre | addgene full sequence | sequence record 363592 | Addgene NGS Result
CCGAAAAGTGCCACCTGACGTCGACGGATCGGGAGATCTCCCGATCCCCTATGGTGCACTCTCAGTACAA
TCTGCTCTGATGCCGCATAGTTAAGCCAGTATCTGCTCCCTGCTTGTGTGTTGGAGGTCGCTGAGTAGTG
CGCGAGCAAAATTTAAGCTACAACAAGGCAAGGCTTGACCGACAATTGCATGAAGAATCTGCTTAGGGTT
AGGCGTTTTGCGCTGCTTCGCGATGTACGGGCCAGATATACGCGTTGACATTGATTATTGACTAGTTATT
AATAGTAATCAATTACGGGGTCATTAGTTCATAGCCCATATATGGAGTTCCGCGTTACATAACTTACGGT
AAATGGCCCGCCTGGCTGACCGCCCAACGACCCCCGCCCATTGACGTCAATAATGACGTATGTTCCCATA
GTAACGCCAATAGGGACTTTCCATTGACGTCAATGGGTGGAGTATTTACGGTAAACTGCCCACTTGGCAG
TACATCAAGTGTATCATATGCCAAGTACGCCCCCTATTGACGTCAATGACGGTAAATGGCCCGCCTGGCA
TTATGCCCAGTACATGACCTTATGGGACTTTCCTACTTGGCAGTACATCTACGTATTAGTCATCGCTATT
ACCATGGTGATGCGGTTTTGGCAGTACATCAATGGGCGTGGATAGCGGTTTGACTCACGGGGATTTCCAA
GTCTCCACCCCATTGACGTCAATGGGAGTTTGTTTTGGCACCAAAATCAACGGGACTTTCCAAAATGTCG
TAACAACTCCGCCCCATTGACGCAAATGGGCGGTAGGCGTGTACGGTGGGAGGTCTATATAAGCAGCGCG
TTTTGCCTGTACTGGGTCTCTCTGGTTAGACCAGATCTGAGCCTGGGAGCTCTCTGGCTAACTAGGGAAC
CCACTGCTTAAGCCTCAATAAAGCTTGCCTTGAGTGCTTCAAGTAGTGTGTGCCCGTCTGTTGTGTGACT
CTGGTAACTAGAGATCCCTCAGACCCTTTTAGTCAGTGTGGAAAATCTCTAGCAGTGGCGCCCGAACAGG
GACTTGAAAGCGAAAGGGAAACCAGAGGAGCTCTCTCGACGCAGGACTCGGCTTGCTGAAGCGCGCACGG
CAAGAGGCGAGGGGCGGCGACTGGTGAGTACGCCAAAAATTTTGACTAGCGGAGGCTAGAAGGAGAGAGA
TGGGTGCGAGAGCGTCAGTATTAAGCGGGGGAGAATTAGATCGCGATGGGAAAAAATTCGGTTAAGGCCA
GGGGGAAAGAAAAAATATAAATTAAAACATATAGTATGGGCAAGCAGGGAGCTAGAACGATTCGCAGTTA
ATCCTGGCCTGTTAGAAACATCAGAAGGCTGTAGACAAATACTGGGACAGCTACAACCATCCCTTCAGAC
AGGATCAGAAGAACTTAGATCATTATATAATACAGTAGCAACCCTCTATTGTGTGCATCAAAGGATAGAG
ATAAAAGACACCAAGGAAGCTTTAGACAAGATAGAGGAAGAGCAAAACAAAAGTAAGACCACCGCACAGC
AAGCGGCCGGCCGCTGATCTTCAGACCTGGAGGAGGAGATATGAGGGACAATTGGAGAAGTGAATTATAT
AAATATAAAGTAGTAAAAATTGAACCATTAGGAGTAGCACCCACCAAGGCAAAGAGAAGAGTGGTGCAGA
GAGAAAAAAGAGCAGTGGGAATAGGAGCTTTGTTCCTTGGGTTCTTGGGAGCAGCAGGAAGCACTATGGG
CGCAGCGTCAATGACGCTGACGGTACAGGCCAGACAATTATTGTCTGGTATAGTGCAGCAGCAGAACAAT
TTGCTGAGGGCTATTGAGGCGCAACAGCATCTGTTGCAACTCACAGTCTGGGGCATCAAGCAGCTCCAGG
CAAGAATCCTGGCTGTGGAAAGATACCTAAAGGATCAACAGCTCCTGGGGATTTGGGGTTGCTCTGGAAA
ACTCATTTGCACCACTGCTGTGCCTTGGAATGCTAGTTGGAGTAATAAATCTCTGGAACAGATTTGGAAT
CACACGACCTGGATGGAGTGGGACAGAGAAATTAACAATTACACAAGCTTAATACACTCCTTAATTGAAG
AATCGCAAAACCAGCAAGAAAAGAATGAACAAGAATTATTGGAATTAGATAAATGGGCAAGTTTGTGGAA
TTGGTTTAACATAACAAATTGGCTGTGGTATATAAAATTATTCATAATGATAGTAGGAGGCTTGGTAGGT
TTAAGAATAGTTTTTGCTGTACTTTCTATAGTGAATAGAGTTAGGCAGGGATATTCACCATTATCGTTTC
AGACCCACCTCCCAACCCCGAGGGGACCCGACAGGCCCGAAGGAATAGAAGAAGAAGGTGGAGAGAGAGA
CAGAGACAGATCCATTCGATTAGTGAACGGATCGGCACTGCGTGCGCCAATTCTGCAGACAAATGGCAGT
ATTCATCCACAATTTTAAAAGAAAAGGGGGGATTGGGGGGTACAGTGCAGGGGAAAGAATAGTAGACATA
ATAGCAACAGACATACAAACTAAAGAATTACAAAAACAAATTACAAAAATTCAAAATTTTCGGGTTTATT
ACAGGGACAGCAGAGATCCAGTTTGGTTAGTACCGGGCCCGCTCTAGCCCTGCAGGAACTGTTTAAACTG
TGAGGGCCTATTTCCCATGATTCCTTCATATTTGCATATACGATACAAGGCTGTTAGAGAGATAATTGGA
ATTAATTTGACTGTAAACACAAAGATATTAGTACAAAATACGTGACGTAGAAAGTAATAATTTCTTGGGT
AGTTTGCAGTTTTAAAATTATGTTTTAAAATGGACTATCATATGCTTACCGTAACTTGAAAGTATTTCGA
TTTCTTGGCTTTATATATCTTGTGGAAAGGACCAAACACCGATGTGTCATAGACAAGGTGGTTTTAGAGC
TAGAAATAGCAAGTTAAAATAAGGCTAGTCCGTTATCAACTTGAAAAAGTGGCACCGAGTCGGTGCTTTT
TTGTTTGGCGCGCCTATGGCTTAATTAACATGGCGGCCGCATTCTACCGGGTAGGGGAGGCGCTTTTCCC
AAGGCAGTCTGGAGCATGCGCTTTAGCAGCCCCGCTGGGCACTTGGCGCTACACAAGTGGCCTCTGGCCT
CGCACACATTCCACATCCACCGGTAGGCGCCAACCGGCTCCGTTCTTTGGTGGCCCCTTCGCGCCACCTT
CTACTCCTCCCCTAGTCAGGAAGTTCCCCCCCGCCCCGCAGCTCGCGTCGTGCAGGACGTGACAAATGGA
AGTAGCACGTCTCACTAGTCTCGTGCAGATGGACAGCACCGCTGAGCAATGGAAGCGGGTAGGCCTTTGG
GGCAGCGGCCAATAGCAGCTTTGCTCCTTCGCTTTCTGGGCTCAGAGGCTGGGAAGGGGTGGGTCCGGGG
GCGGGCTCAGGGGCGGGCTCAGGGGCGGGGCGGGCGCCCGAAGGTCCTCCGGAGGCCCGGCATTCTGCAC
GCTTCAAAAGCGCACGTCTGCCGCGCTGTTCTCCTCTTCCTCATCTCCGGGACCCGGGATGCCCAAGAAG
AAGAGGAAGGTGTCCAATTTACTGACCGTACACCAAAATTTGCCTGCATTACCGGTCGATGCAACGAGTG
ATGAGGTTCGCAAGAACCTGATGGACATGTTCAGGGATCGCCAGGCGTTTTCTGAGCATACCTGGAAAAT
GCTTCTGTCCGTTTGCCGGTCGTGGGCGGCATGGTGCAAGTTGAATAACCGGAAATGGTTTCCCGCAGAA
CCTGAAGATGTTCGCGATTATCTTCTATATCTTCAGGCGCGCGGTCTGGCAGTAAAAACTATCCAGCAAC
ATTTGGGCCAGCTAAACATGCTTCATCGTCGGTCCGGGCTGCCACGACCAAGTGACAGCAATGCTGTTTC
ACTGGTTATGCGGCGGATCCGAAAAGAAAACGTTGATGCCGGTGAACGTGCAAAACAGGCTCTAGCGTTC
GAACGCACTGATTTCGACCAGGTTCGTTCACTCATGGAAAATAGCGATCGCTGCCAGGATATACGTAATC
TGGCATTTCTGGGGATTGCTTATAACACCCTGTTACGTATAGCCGAAATTGCCAGGATCAGGGTTAAAGA
TATCTCACGTACTGACGGTGGGAGAATGTTAATCCATATTGGCAGAACGAAAACGCTGGTTAGCACCGCA
GGTGTAGAGAAGGCACTTAGCCTGGGGGTAACTAAACTGGTCGAGCGATGGATTTCCGTCTCTGGTGTAG
CTGATGATCCGAATAACTACCTGTTTTGCCGGGTCAGAAAAAATGGTGTTGCCGCGCCATCTGCCACCAG
CCAGCTATCAACTCGCGCCCTGGAAGGGATTTTTGAAGCAACTCATCGATTGATTTACGGCGCTAAGGAT
GACTCTGGTCAGAGATACCTGGCCTGGTCTGGACACAGTGCCCGTGTCGGAGCCGCGCGAGATATGGCCC
GCGCTGGAGTTTCAATACCGGAGATCATGCAAGCTGGTGGCTGGACCAATGTAAATATTGTCATGAACTA
TATCCGTAACCTGGATAGTGAAACAGGGGCAATGGTGCGCCTGCTGGAAGATGGCGATTAGCCATGTTTA
AGGGTTCCGGTTCCACTAGGTACAATTCGATATCAAGCTTATCGATAATCAACCTCTGGATTACAAAATT
TGTGAAAGATTGACTGGTATTCTTAACTATGTTGCTCCTTTTACGCTATGTGGATACGCTGCTTTAATGC
CTTTGTATCATGCTATTGCTTCCCGTATGGCTTTCATTTTCTCCTCCTTGTATAAATCCTGGTTGCTGTC
TCTTTATGAGGAGTTGTGGCCCGTTGTCAGGCAACGTGGCGTGGTGTGCACTGTGTTTGCTGACGCAACC
CCCACTGGTTGGGGCATTGCCACCACCTGTCAGCTCCTTTCCGGGACTTTCGCTTTCCCCCTCCCTATTG
CCACGGCGGAACTCATCGCCGCCTGCCTTGCCCGCTGCTGGACAGGGGCTCGGCTGTTGGGCACTGACAA
TTCCGTGGTGTTGTCGGGGAAATCATCGTCCTTTCCTTGGCTGCTCGCCTGTGTTGCCACCTGGATTCTG
CGCGGGACGTCCTTCTGCTACGTCCCTTCGGCCCTCAATCCAGCGGACCTTCCTTCCCGCGGCCTGCTGC
CGGCTCTGCGGCCTCTTCCGCGTCTTCGCCTTCGCCCTCAGACGAGTCGGATCTCCCTTTGGGCCGCCTC
CCCGCATCGATACCGTCGACCTCGATCGAGACCTAGAAAAACATGGAGCAATCACAAGTAGCAATACAGC
AGCTACCAATGCTGATTGTGCCTGGCTAGAAGCACAAGAGGAGGAGGAGGTGGGTTTTCCAGTCACACCT
CAGGTACCTTTAAGACCAATGACTTACAAGGCAGCTGTAGATCTTAGCCACTTTTTAAAAGAAAAGGGGG
GACTGGAAGGGCTAATTCACTCCCAACGAAGACAAGATATCCTTGATCTGTGGATCTACCACACACAAGG
CTACTTCCCTGATTGGCAGAACTACACACCAGGGCCAGGGATCAGATATCCACTGACCTTTGGATGGTGC
TACAAGCTAGTACCAGTTGAGCAAGAGAAGGTAGAAGAAGCCAATGAAGGAGAGAACACCCGCTTGTTAC
ACCCTGTGAGCCTGCATGGGATGGATGACCCGGAGAGAGAAGTATTAGAGTGGAGGTTTGACAGCCGCCT
AGCATTTCATCACATGGCCCGAGAGCTGCATCCGGACTGTACTGGGTCTCTCTGGTTAGACCAGATCTGA
GCCTGGGAGCTCTCTGGCTAACTAGGGAACCCACTGCTTAAGCCTCAATAAAGCTTGCCTTGAGTGCTTC
AAGTAGTGTGTGCCCGTCTGTTGTGTGACTCTGGTAACTAGAGATCCCTCAGACCCTTTTAGTCAGTGTG
GAAAATCTCTAGCAGCATGTGAGCAAAAGGCCAGCAAAAGGCCAGGAACCGTAAAAAGGCCGCGTTGCTG
GCGTTTTTCCATAGGCTCCGCCCCCCTGACGAGCATCACAAAAATCGACGCTCAAGTCAGAGGTGGCGAA
ACCCGACAGGACTATAAAGATACCAGGCGTTTCCCCCTGGAAGCTCCCTCGTGCGCTCTCCTGTTCCGAC
CCTGCCGCTTACCGGATACCTGTCCGCCTTTCTCCCTTCGGGAAGCGTGGCGCTTTCTCATAGCTCACGC
TGTAGGTATCTCAGTTCGGTGTAGGTCGTTCGCTCCAAGCTGGGCTGTGTGCACGAACCCCCCGTTCAGC
CCGACCGCTGCGCCTTATCCGGTAACTATCGTCTTGAGTCCAACCCGGTAAGACACGACTTATCGCCACT
GGCAGCAGCCACTGGTAACAGGATTAGCAGAGCGAGGTATGTAGGCGGTGCTACAGAGTTCTTGAAGTGG
TGGCCTAACTACGGCTACACTAGAAGAACAGTATTTGGTATCTGCGCTCTGCTGAAGCCAGTTACCTTCG
GAAAAAGAGTTGGTAGCTCTTGATCCGGCAAACAAACCACCGCTGGTAGCGGTGGTTTTTTTGTTTGCAA
GCAGCAGATTACGCGCAGAAAAAAAGGATCTCAAGAAGATCCTTTGATCTTTTCTACGGGGTCTGACGCT
CAGTGGAACGAAAACTCACGTTAAGGGATTTTGGTCATGAGATTATCAAAAAGGATCTTCACCTAGATCC
TTTTAAATTAAAAATGAAGTTTTAAATCAATCTAAAGTATATATGAGTAAACTTGGTCTGACAGTTACCA
ATGCTTAATCAGTGAGGCACCTATCTCAGCGATCTGTCTATTTCGTTCATCCATAGTTGCCTGACTCCCC
GTCGTGTAGATAACTACGATACGGGAGGGCTTACCATCTGGCCCCAGTGCTGCAATGATACCGCGAGACC
CACGCTCACCGGCTCCAGATTTATCAGCAATAAACCAGCCAGCCGGAAGGGCCGAGCGCAGAAGTGGTCC
TGCAACTTTATCCGCCTCCATCCAGTCTATTAATTGTTGCCGGGAAGCTAGAGTAAGTAGTTCGCCAGTT
AATAGTTTGCGCAACGTTGTTGCCATTGCTACAGGCATCGTGGTGTCACGCTCGTCGTTTGGTATGGCTT
CATTCAGCTCCGGTTCCCAACGATCAAGGCGAGTTACATGATCCCCCATGTTGTGCAAAAAAGCGGTTAG
CTCCTTCGGTCCTCCGATCGTTGTCAGAAGTAAGTTGGCCGCAGTGTTATCACTCATGGTTATGGCAGCA
CTGCATAATTCTCTTACTGTCATGCCATCCGTAAGATGCTTTTCTGTGACTGGTGAGTACTCAACCAAGT
CATTCTGAGAATAGTGTATGCGGCGACCGAGTTGCTCTTGCCCGGCGTCAATACGGGATAATACCGCGCC
ACATAGCAGAACTTTAAAAGTGCTCATCATTGGAAAACGTTCTTCGGGGCGAAAACTCTCAAGGATCTTA
CCGCTGTTGAGATCCAGTTCGATGTAACCCACTCGTGCACCCAACTGATCTTCAGCATCTTTTACTTTCA
CCAGCGTTTCTGGGTGAGCAAAAACAGGAAGGCAAAATGCCGCAAAAAAGGGAATAAGGGCGACACGGAA
ATGTTGAATACTCATACTCTTCCTTTTTCAATATTATTGAAGCATTTATCAGGGTTATTGTCTCATGAGC
GGATACATATTTGAATGTATTTAGAAAAATAAACAAATAGGGGTTCCGCGCACATTTCC
Features (pLannotate 1.2.2; 21 found; start..end, strand, type, name):
     50..102     -  misc_feature   bom (fragment): basis of mobility region from pBR322
    257..636     +  enhancer       CMV enhancer: human cytomegalovirus immediate early enhancer
    637..836     +  promoter       CMV promoter: human cytomegalovirus (CMV) immediate early promoter
    854..1034    +  LTR            5' LTR (truncated): truncated 5' long terminal repeat (LTR) from HIV-1
   1081..1206    +  misc_feature   HIV-1 Ψ: packaging signal of human immunodeficiency virus type 1
   1190..1528    +  CDS            HIV-1 gag (fragment): gag protein from human immunodeficiency virus 1; gag
   1703..1936    +  misc_feature   RRE: The Rev response element (RRE) of HIV-1 allows for Rev-dependent mRNA export from the nucleus to the cytoplasm.
   2313..2413    +  CDS            Rev (fragment): human immunodeficiency virus 1 (HIV-1) Rev protein; rev; enhances nuclear export of unspliced and incompletely spliced viral mRNAs
   2463..2580    +  misc_feature   cPPT/CTS: central polypurine tract and central termination sequence of HIV-1
   2662..2902    +  promoter       U6 promoter: RNA polymerase III promoter for human U6 snRNA
   2931..3006    +  misc_RNA       gRNA scaffold: guide RNA scaffold for the Streptococcus pyogenes CRISPR/Cas9 system
   3059..3551    +  promoter       PGK promoter: mouse phosphoglycerate kinase 1 promoter
   3581..4611    +  CDS            Cre (fragment): site-specific recombinase Cre is a site-specific recombinase from bacteriophage P1. Recombination occurs at loxP sequences.
   4644..4667    +  misc_feature   MCS (fragment): pBluescript multiple cloning site
   4667..5255    +  misc_feature   WPRE: woodchuck hepatitis virus posttranscriptional regulatory element
   5256..5275    +  misc_feature   MCS (fragment): pBluescript multiple cloning site
   5277..5777    +  CDS            nef (fragment): NEF_HV1LA - Experimental evidence at protein level: Swiss-Prot protein existence level 1. Extracellular Nef protein targets CD4(+) T-lymphocytes for apoptosis by interacting with CXCR4 surface receptors. From Human immunodeficiency virus type 1 group M subtype B (isolate Lai) (HIV-1).
   5784..5964    +  LTR            5' LTR (truncated): truncated 5' long terminal repeat (LTR) from HIV-1
   6026..6614    -  rep_origin     ori: high-copy-number ColE1/pMB1/pBR322/pUC origin of replication
   6785..7645    -  CDS            AmpR: β-lactamase; bla; confers resistance to ampicillin, carbenicillin, and related antibiotics
   7646..7750    -  promoter       AmpR promoter: bla
