[The description below was written by a language model from this plasmid's Addgene catalogue record and pLannotate feature annotations shown in this document.]
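Description:
Lenti-sgSmad4#2/Cre is an HIV-1-derived lentiviral transfer plasmid built on the pLL3.3 backbone that delivers both a CRISPR guide RNA and Cre recombinase from a single provirus. In bacteria it is maintained through a high-copy ColE1/pUC-type origin and selected with ampicillin via the β-lactamase gene and its native promoter. The sequenced record is 7,759 nt. The viral portion begins with a CMV enhancer/promoter fused to a truncated 5' LTR, which drives transcription of the genomic RNA in packaging cells. It is followed by the Ψ packaging signal with a gag fragment, the Rev response element for nuclear export of the unspliced transcript, and the cPPT/CTS element. A WPRE lies downstream of the payload to enhance transcript expression. The cassette ends with a nef-fragment region and a second truncated LTR annotation marking the 3' LTR.

The payload consists of two independent expression units. A human U6 RNA polymerase III promoter drives a guide targeting mouse Smad4 fused to the Streptococcus pyogenes Cas9 gRNA scaffold, and a mouse PGK promoter drives the Cre coding sequence. No Cas9 is encoded, so editing requires Cas9 supplied by the target cell or animal, for example from a Cre-activated allele. In such a setting, Cre would recombine loxP-flanked alleles in transduced cells while the guide directs disruption of Smad4. The associated publication concerns functional analysis of tumor suppressors in oncogenic KRAS-driven lung cancer, which is consistent with use for inactivating Smad4 in Cre-initiated mouse tumor models. The record does not specify the recipient mouse strains or the cloning sites used to insert the guide.
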