Addgene plasmid #173618: Lenti-sgSmad4#2/Cre
Purpose: Expresses a Smad4-targeting gRNA and Cre-recombinase
Depositing lab: Charles Swanton. Depositing organization: University College London. Publication: A functional taxonomy of tumor suppression in oncogenic KRAS-driven lung cancer. Cai H, Chew SK, Li C, Tsai MK, Andrejka L, Murray CW, Hughes NW, Shuldiner EG, Ashkin EL, Tang R, Hung KL, Chen LC, Lee SYC, Yousefi M, Lin WY, Kunder CA, Cong L, McFarland CD, Petrov DA, Swanton C, Winslow MM. Cancer Discov. 2021 Feb 19. pii: 2159-8290.CD-20-1325. doi: 10.1158/2159-8290.CD-20-1325. PubMed 33608386.
Backbone
  Vector backbone: pLL3.3
  Vector type: Lentiviral, Cre/Lox, CRISPR
Growth in bacteria
  Bacterial resistance: Ampicillin, 100 μg/mL
  Growth temperature: 37°C
  Growth strain: NEB Stable
  Copy number: High Copy
Gene/Insert
  Gene/Insert name: gRNA targeting Smad4
  gRNA/shRNA sequence: GATGTGTCATAGACAAGGTG
  Species: M. musculus (mouse)
  Entrez Gene: Smad4 (a.k.a. D18Wsu70e, DPC4, Madh4)
  Cloning method: Restriction Enzyme; 5′ cloning site unknown (unknown if destroyed); 3′ cloning site unknown (unknown if destroyed)
Terms and licenses: Academic/Nonprofit Terms; Industry Terms: Not Available to Industry
How to cite: Lenti-sgSmad4#2/Cre was a gift from Charles Swanton (Addgene plasmid # 173618 ; http://n2t.net/addgene:173618 ; RRID:Addgene_173618)
